>Addgene plasmid #11813 | pcDNA3-Casp3-myc | addgene full sequence | sequence record 156483 | Addgene NGS results
CTTCCGCTTCCTCGCTCACTGACTCGCTGCGCTCGGTCGTTCGGCTGCGGCGAGCGGTATCAGCTCACTC
AAAGGCGGTAATACGGTTATCCACAGAATCAGGGGATAACGCAGGAAAGAACATGTGAGCAAAAGGCCAG
CAAAAGGCCAGGAACCGTAAAAAGGCCGCGTTGCTGGCGTTTTTCCATAGGCTCCGCCCCCCTGACGAGC
ATCACAAAAATCGACGCTCAAGTCAGAGGTGGCGAAACCCGACAGGACTATAAAGATACCAGGCGTTTCC
CCCTGGAAGCTCCCTCGTGCGCTCTCCTGTTCCGACCCTGCCGCTTACCGGATACCTGTCCGCCTTTCTC
CCTTCGGGAAGCGTGGCGCTTTCTCATAGCTCACGCTGTAGGTATCTCAGTTCGGTGTAGGTCGTTCGCT
CCAAGCTGGGCTGTGTGCACGAACCCCCCGTTCAGCCCGACCGCTGCGCCTTATCCGGTAACTATCGTCT
TGAGTCCAACCCGGTAAGACACGACTTATCGCCACTGGCAGCAGCCACTGGTAACAGGATTAGCAGAGCG
AGGTATGTAGGCGGTGCTACAGAGTTCTTGAAGTGGTGGCCTAACTACGGCTACACTAGAAGAACAGTAT
TTGGTATCTGCGCTCTGCTGAAGCCAGTTACCTTCGGAAAAAGAGTTGGTAGCTCTTGATCCGGCAAACA
AACCACCGCTGGTAGCGGTGGTTTTTTTGTTTGCAAGCAGCAGATTACGCGCAGAAAAAAAGGATCTCAA
GAAGATCCTTTGATCTTTTCTACGGGGTCTGACGCTCAGTGGAACGAAAACTCACGTTAAGGGATTTTGG
TCATGAGATTATCAAAAAGGATCTTCACCTAGATCCTTTTAAATTAAAAATGAAGTTTTAAATCAATCTA
AAGTATATATGAGTAAACTTGGTCTGACAGTTACCAATGCTTAATCAGTGAGGCACCTATCTCAGCGATC
TGTCTATTTCGTTCATCCATAGTTGCCTGACTCCCCGTCGTGTAGATAACTACGATACGGGAGGGCTTAC
CATCTGGCCCCAGTGCTGCAATGATACCGCGAGACCCACGCTCACCGGCTCCAGATTTATCAGCAATAAA
CCAGCCAGCCGGAAGGGCCGAGCGCAGAAGTGGTCCTGCAACTTTATCCGCCTCCATCCAGTCTATTAAT
TGTTGCCGGGAAGCTAGAGTAAGTAGTTCGCCAGTTAATAGTTTGCGCAACGTTGTTGCCATTGCTACAG
GCATCGTGGTGTCACGCTCGTCGTTTGGTATGGCTTCATTCAGCTCCGGTTCCCAACGATCAAGGCGAGT
TACATGATCCCCCATGTTGTGCAAAAAAGCGGTTAGCTCCTTCGGTCCTCCGATCGTTGTCAGAAGTAAG
TTGGCCGCAGTGTTATCACTCATGGTTATGGCAGCACTGCATAATTCTCTTACTGTCATGCCATCCGTAA
GATGCTTTTCTGTGACTGGTGAGTACTCAACCAAGTCATTCTGAGAATAGTGTATGCGGCGACCGAGTTG
CTCTTGCCCGGCGTCAATACGGGATAATACCGCGCCACATAGCAGAACTTTAAAAGTGCTCATCATTGGA
AAACGTTCTTCGGGGCGAAAACTCTCAAGGATCTTACCGCTGTTGAGATCCAGTTCGATGTAACCCACTC
GTGCACCCAACTGATCTTCAGCATCTTTTACTTTCACCAGCGTTTCTGGGTGAGCAAAAACAGGAAGGCA
AAATGCCGCAAAAAAGGGAATAAGGGCGACACGGAAATGTTGAATACTCATACTCTTCCTTTTTCAATAT
TATTGAAGCATTTATCAGGGTTATTGTCTCATGAGCGGATACATATTTGAATGTATTTAGAAAAATAAAC
AAATAGGGGTTCCGCGCACATTTCCCCGAAAAGTGCCACCTGACGTCGACGGATCGGGAGATCTCCCGAT
CCCCTATGGTGCACTCTCAGTACAATCTGCTCTGATGCCGCATAGTTAAGCCAGTATCTGCTCCCTGCTT
GTGTGTTGGAGGTCGCTGAGTAGTGCGCGAGCAAAATTTAAGCTACAACAAGGCAAGGCTTGACCGACAA
TTGCATGAAGAATCTGCTTAGGGTTAGGCGTTTTGCGCTGCTTCGCGATGTACGGGCCAGATATACGCGT
TGACATTGATTATTGACTAGTTATTAATAGTAATCAATTACGGGGTCATTAGTTCATAGCCCATATATGG
AGTTCCGCGTTACATAACTTACGGTAAATGGCCCGCCTGGCTGACCGCCCAACGACCCCCGCCCATTGAC
GTCAATAATGACGTATGTTCCCATAGTAACGCCAATAGGGACTTTCCATTGACGTCAATGGGTGGAGTAT
TTACGGTAAACTGCCCACTTGGCAGTACATCAAGTGTATCATATGCCAAGTACGCCCCCTATTGACGTCA
ATGACGGTAAATGGCCCGCCTGGCATTATGCCCAGTACATGACCTTATGGGACTTTCCTACTTGGCAGTA
CATCTACGTATTAGTCATCGCTATTACCATGGTGATGCGGTTTTGGCAGTACATCAATGGGCGTGGATAG
CGGTTTGACTCACGGGGATTTCCAAGTCTCCACCCCATTGACGTCAATGGGAGTTTGTTTTGGCACCAAA
ATCAACGGGACTTTCCAAAATGTCGTAACAACTCCGCCCCATTGACGCAAATGGGCGGTAGGCGTGTACG
GTGGGAGGTCTATATAAGCAGAGCTCTCTGGCTAACTAGAGAACCCACTGCTTACTGGCTTATCGAAATT
AATACGACTCACTATAGGGAGACCCAAGCTTGGTACCGAGCTCGGATCCACTAGTAACGGCCGCCAGTGT
GCTGGAATTCCACCATGGAGAACACTGAAAACTCAGTGGATTCAAAATCCATTAAAAATTTGGAACCAAA
GATCATACATGGAAGCGAATCAATGGACTCTGGAATATCCCTGGACAACAGTTATAAAATGGATTATCCT
GAGATGGGTTTATGTATAATAATTAATAATAAGAATTTTCATAAAAGCACTGGAATGACATCTCGGTCTG
GTACAGATGTCGATGCAGCAAACCTCAGGGAAACATTCAGAAACTTGAAATATGAAGTCAGGAATAAAAA
TGATCTTACACGTGAAGAAATTGTGGAATTGATGCGTGATGTTTCTAAAGAAGATCACAGCAAAAGGAGC
AGTTTTGTTTGTGTGCTTCTGAGCCATGGTGAAGAAGGAATAATTTTTGGAACAAATGGACCTGTTGACC
TGAAAAAAATAACAAACTTTTTCAGAGGGGATCGTTGTAGAAGTCTAACTGGAAAACCCAAACTTTTCAT
TATTCAGGCCTGCCGTGGTACAGAACTGGACTGTGGCATTGAGACAGACAGTGGTGTTGATGATGACATG
GCGTGTCATAAAATACCAGTGGAGGCCGACTTCTTGTATGCATACTCCACAGCACCTGGTTATTATTCTT
GGCGAAATTCAAAGGATGGCTCCTGGTTCATCCAGTCGCTTTGTGCCATGCTGAAACAGTATGCCGACAA
GCTTGAATTTATGCACATTCTTACCCGGGTTAACCGAAAGGTGGCAACAGAATTTGAGTCCTTTTCCTTT
GACGCTACTTTTCATGCAAAGAAACAGATTCCATGTATTGTTTCCATGCTCACAAAAGAACTCTATTTTT
ATCACGAACAGAAACTCATCTCTGAAGAGGATCTGTAAGGATCCACTAGTAACGGCCGCCAGTGTGCTGG
AATTCTGCAGATATCCATCACACTGGCGGCCGCTCGAGCATGCATCTAGAGGGCCCTATTCTATAGTGTC
ACCTAAATGCTAGAGCTCGCTGATCAGCCTCGACTGTGCCTTCTAGTTGCCAGCCATCTGTTGTTTGCCC
CTCCCCCGTGCCTTCCTTGACCCTGGAAGGTGCCACTCCCACTGTCCTTTCCTAATAAAATGAGGAAATT
GCATCGCATTGTCTGAGTAGGTGTCATTCTATTCTGGGGGGTGGGGTGGGGCAGGACAGCAAGGGGGAGG
ATTGGGAAGACAATAGCAGGCATGCTGGGGATGCGGTGGGCTCTATGGCTTCTGAGGCGGAAAGAACCAG
CTGGGGCTCTAGGGGGTATCCCC
[124 nt withheld, positions 4154-4277]
C
[91 nt withheld, positions 4279-4369]
A
[49 nt withheld, positions 4371-4419]
CCTTTGACGTTGGAGTCCACGTTCTTT
[37 nt withheld, positions 4447-4483]
ACCCTATCTCGGTCTATTCTTTTGATTTATAAGGGATTTTGCCGATTTCGGCCTATTGGTTAAAAAATGA
GCTGATTTAACAAAAATTTAACGCGAATTAATTCTGTGGAATGTGTGTCAGTTAGGGTGTGGAAAGTCCC
CAGGCTCCCCAGCAGGCAGAAGTATGCAAAGCATGCATCTCAATTAGTCAGCAACCAGGTGTGGAAAGTC
CCCAGGCTCCCCAGCAGGCAGAAGTATGCAAAGCATGCATCTCAATTAGTCAGCAACCATAGTCCCGCCC
CTAACTCCGCCCATCCCGCCCCTAACTCCGCCCAGTTCCGCCCATTCTCCGCCCCATGGCTGACTAATTT
TTTTTATTTATGCAGAGGCCGAGGCCGCCTCTGCCTCTGAGCTATTCCAGAAGTAGTGAGGAGGCTTTTT
TGGAGGCCTAGGCTTTTGCAAAAAGCTCCCGGGAGCTTGTATATCCATTTTCGGATCTGATCAAGAGACA
GGATGAGGATCGTTTCGCATGATTGAACAAGATGGATTGCACGCAGGTTCTCCGGCCGCTTGGGTGGAGA
GGCTATTCGGCTATGACTGGGCACAACAGACAATCGGCTGCTCTGATGCCGCCGTGTTCCGGCTGTCAGC
GCAGGGGCGCCCGGTTCTTTTTGTCAAGACCGACCTGTCCGGTGCCCTGAATGAACTGCAGGACGAGGCA
GCGCGGCTATCGTGGCTGGCCACGACGGGCGTTCCTTGCGCAGCTGTGCTCGACGTTGTCACTGAAGCGG
GAAGGGACTGGCTGCTATTGGGCGAAGTGCCGGGGCAGGATCTCCTGTCATCTCACCTTGCTCCTGCCGA
GAAAGTATCCATCATGGCTGATGCAATGCGGCGGCTGCATACGCTTGATCCGGCTACCTGCCCATTCGAC
CACCAAGCGAAACATCGCATCGAGCGAGCACGTACTCGGATGGAAGCCGGTCTTGTCGATCAGGATGATC
TGGACGAAGAGCATCAGGGGCTCGCGCCAGCCGAACTGTTCGCCAGGCTCAAGGCGCGCATGCCCGACGG
CGAGGATCTCGTCGTGACCCATGGCGATGCCTGCTTGCCGAATATCATGGTGGAAAATGGCCGCTTTTCT
GGATTCATCGACTGTGGCCGGCTGGGTGTGGCGGACCGCTATCAGGACATAGCGTTGGCTACCCGTGATA
TTGCTGAAGAGCTTGGCGGCGAATGGGCTGACCGCTTCCTCGTGCTTTACGGTATCGCCGCTCCCGATTC
GCAGCGCATCGCCTTCTATCGCCTTCTTGACGAGTTCTTCTGAGCGGGACTCTGGGGTTCGAAATGACCG
ACCAAGCGACGCCCAACCTGCCATCACGAGATTTCGATTCCACCGCCGCCTTCTATGAAAGGTTGGGCTT
CGGAATCGTTTTCCGGGACGCCGGCTGGATGATCCTCCAGCGCGGGGATCTCATGCTGGAGTTCTTCGCC
CACCCCAACTTGTTTATTGCAGCTTATAATGGTTACAAATAAAGCAATAGCATCACAAATTTCACAAATA
AAGCATTTTTTTCACTGCATTCTAGTTGTGGTTTGTCCAAACTCATCAATGTATCTTATCATGTCTGTAT
ACCGTCGACCTCTAGCTAGAGCTTGGCGTAATCATGGTCATAGCTGTTTCCTGTGTGAAATTGTTATCCG
CTCACAATTCCACACAACATACGAGCCGGAAGCATAAAGTGTAAAGCCTGGGGTGCCTAATGAGTGAGCT
AACTCACATTAATTGCGTTGCGCTCACTGCCCGCTTTCCAGTCGGGAAACCTGTCGTGCCAGCTGCATTA
ATGAATCGGCCAACGCGCGGGGAGAGGCGGTTTGCGTATTGGGCGCT
Features (pLannotate 1.2.2; 22 found; start..end, strand, type, name):
    182..770     -  rep_origin     ori: high-copy-number ColE1/pMB1/pBR322/pUC origin of replication
    941..1801    -  CDS            AmpR: β-lactamase; bla; confers resistance to ampicillin, carbenicillin, and related antibiotics
   1802..1906    -  promoter       AmpR promoter: bla
   1965..2017    -  misc_feature   bom (fragment): basis of mobility region from pBR322
   2172..2551    +  enhancer       CMV enhancer: human cytomegalovirus immediate early enhancer
   2552..2755    +  promoter       CMV promoter: human cytomegalovirus (CMV) immediate early promoter
   2751..2784    +  LTR            5' LTR (truncated) (fragment): truncated 5' long terminal repeat (LTR) from HIV-1
   2800..2818    +  promoter       T7 promoter: promoter for bacteriophage T7 RNA polymerase
   2885..3715    +  CDS            CASP3: CASP3_HUMAN - Also known as CPP32. Experimental evidence at protein level: Swiss-Prot protein existence level 1. Involved in the activation cascade of caspases responsible for apoptosis execution (PubMed:7596430). At the onset of apoptosis it proteolytically cleaves poly(ADP-ribose) polymerase (PARP) at a '216- Asp-|-Gly-217' bond (PubMed:7774019). Cleaves and activates sterol regulatory element binding proteins (SREBPs) between the basic helix- loop-helix leucine zipper domain and the membrane attachment domain. Cleaves and activates caspase-6, -7 and -9 (PubMed:7596430). Involved in the clea
   3719..3745    +  CDS            3xMyc (fragment): 3 tandem Myc epitope tags
   3840..3858    -  promoter       SP6 promoter: promoter for bacteriophage SP6 RNA polymerase
   3884..4108    +  polyA_signal   bGH poly(A) signal: bovine growth hormone polyadenylation signal
   4112..4133    +  promoter       SV40 promoter (fragment): SV40 enhancer and early promoter
   4154..4582    +  rep_origin     f1 ori (sequence partly withheld): f1 bacteriophage origin of replication; arrow indicates direction of (+) strand synthesis
   4596..4925    +  promoter       SV40 promoter: SV40 enhancer and early promoter
   4992..5783    +  CDS            neo: KKA2_KLEPN - Also known as kan, nptII. Experimental evidence at protein level: Swiss-Prot protein existence level 1. Resistance to kanamycin, neomycin, paromomycin, ribostamycin, butirosin and gentamicin B. From Klebsiella pneumoniae.
   5807..5965    +  CDS            ble (fragment): BLE_KLEPN - Experimental evidence at protein level: Swiss-Prot protein existence level 1. Binding protein with a strong affinity to the bleomycin family of antibiotics. Binds to CL990; an antimitotic-antibiotic compound. From Klebsiella pneumoniae.
   5960..6081    +  polyA_signal   SV40 poly(A) signal: SV40 polyadenylation signal
   6154..6170    -  protein_bind   lac operator: The lac repressor binds to the lac operator to inhibit transcription in E. coli. This inhibition can be relieved by adding lactose or isopropyl-β-D-thiogalactopyranoside (IPTG). lac repressor encoded by lacI
   6178..6208    -  promoter       lac promoter: promoter for the E. coli lac operon
   6223..6244    -  protein_bind   CAP binding site: CAP binding activates transcription in the presence of cAMP. E. coli catabolite activator protein
   6257..6349    -  CDS            lacI (fragment): lac repressor; lacI; The lac repressor binds to the lac operator to inhibit transcription in E. coli. This inhibition can be relieved by adding lactose or isopropyl-β-D-thiogalactopyranoside (IPTG).
