[The description below was written by a language model from this plasmid's Addgene catalogue record and pLannotate feature annotations shown in this document.]
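Description:
pcDNA3-Casp3-myc is a mammalian expression plasmid built on the Invitrogen pcDNA3 backbone, carrying human caspase-3 (CASP3, also known as CPP32) with a C-terminal Myc epitope tag. In E. coli it is maintained at high copy number through a ColE1/pUC-type origin and selected with ampicillin via the β-lactamase gene. An f1 origin is also present, allowing single-stranded DNA production. For mammalian cells, an SV40 early promoter drives a neomycin phosphotransferase cassette terminated by the SV40 polyadenylation signal, allowing G418 selection of stable transfectants.

The caspase-3 open reading frame was inserted between the EcoRI and BamHI sites, both retained, downstream of the human cytomegalovirus immediate-early enhancer and promoter and upstream of the bovine growth hormone polyadenylation signal, an arrangement that gives strong constitutive expression in transfected cells. The annotated CASP3 coding region is followed almost immediately by a short match to a Myc tag sequence. The software labels it as a fragment of a 3xMyc element, but its length fits the single Myc epitope listed in the catalogue entry. T7 and SP6 promoters flank the insert in opposing orientations, which permits in vitro transcription and provides sequencing primer sites. Small annotated fragments such as a truncated HIV-1 LTR, ble, lacI and lac promoter elements are probably backbone remnants or incidental sequence matches rather than functional parts.

Caspase-3 is an executioner protease of apoptosis that cleaves substrates such as PARP and activates other caspases. The construct is suited to expressing epitope-tagged caspase-3 in mammalian cells for detection or immunoprecipitation through the Myc tag, in line with the associated work on the biochemical characterisation of caspases.
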