Addgene plasmid #11813: pcDNA3-Casp3-myc
Depositing lab: Guy Salvesen. Depositing organization: Sanford Burnham Prebys Medical Discovery Institute. Publication: Biochemical characteristics of caspases-3, -6, -7, and -8. Stennicke HR, Salvesen GS. J Biol Chem. 1997 Oct 10. 272(41):25719-23. 10.1074/jbc.272.41.25719 PubMed 9325297.
Backbone
  Vector backbone: pcDNA3
  Backbone manufacturer: Invitrogen
  Backbone size w/o insert (bp): 5446
  Vector type: Mammalian Expression
  Selectable markers: Neomycin (select with G418)
Growth in bacteria
  Bacterial resistance: Ampicillin, 100 μg/mL
  Growth temperature: 37°C
  Growth strain: DH5alpha
  Copy number: High Copy
Gene/Insert
  Gene/Insert name: Caspase 3
  Species: H. sapiens (human)
  Insert size (bp): 983
  Entrez Gene: CASP3 (a.k.a. CPP32, CPP32B, SCA-1)
  Promoter: CMV
  Tag / fusion protein: Myc (C terminal on insert)
  Cloning method: Restriction Enzyme; 5′ cloning site EcoRI (not destroyed); 3′ cloning site BamHI (not destroyed)
  Sequencing primers: 5′ CMV-F; T7; 3′ BGH-rev; Sp6
Terms and licenses: Academic/Nonprofit Terms; Industry Terms: Not Available to Industry
How to cite: pcDNA3-Casp3-myc was a gift from Guy Salvesen (Addgene plasmid # 11813 ; http://n2t.net/addgene:11813 ; RRID:Addgene_11813)
