>Addgene plasmid #11813 | pcDNA3-Casp3-myc | depositor partial sequence | sequence record 7068 | Author sequence
AAGCTTGGTACCGAGCTCGGATCCACTAGTAACGGCCGCCAGTGTGCTGGAATTCCACCATGGAGAACAC
TGAAAACTCAGTGGATTCAAAATCCATTAAAAATTTGGAACCAAAGATCATACATGGAAGCGAATCAATG
GACTCTGGAATATCCCTGGACAACAGTTATAAAATGGATTATCCTGAGATGGGTTTATGTATAATAATTA
ATAATAAGAATTTTCATAAAAGCACTGGAATGACATCTCGGTCTGGTACAGATGTCGATGCAGCAAACCT
CAGGGAAACATTCAGAAACTTGAAATATGAAGTCAGGAATAAAAATGATCTTACACGTGAAGAAATTGTG
GAATTGATGCGTGATGTTTCTAAAGAAGATCACAGCAAAAGGAGCAGTTTTGTTTGTGTGCTTCTGAGCC
ATGGTGAAGAAGGAATAATTTTTGGAACAAATGGACCTGTTGACCTGAAAAAAATAACAAACTTTTTCAG
AGGGGATCGTTGTAGAAGTCTAACTGGAAAACCCAAACTTTTCATTATTCAGGCCTGCCGTGGTACAGAA
CTGGACTGTGGCATTGAGACAGACAGTGGTGTTGATGATGACATGGCGTGTCATAAAATACCAGTGGAGG
CCGACTTCTTGTATGCATACTCCACAGCACCTGGTTATTATTCTTGGCGAAATTCAAAGGATGGCTCCTG
GTTCATCCAGTCGCTTTGTGCCATGCTGAAACAGTATGCCGACAAGCTTGAATTTATGCACATTCTTACC
CGGGTTAACCGAAAGGTGGCAACAGAATTTGAGTCCTTTTCCTTTGACGCTACTTTTCATGCAAAGAAAC
AGATTCCATGTATTGTTTCCATGCTCACAAAAGAACTCTATTTTTATCACGAACAGAAACTCATCTCTGA
AGAGGATCTGTAAGGATCCACTAGTAACGGCCGCCAGTGTGCTGGAATTCTGCAGATATCCATCACACTG
GCG
