>Addgene plasmid #11813 | pcDNA3-Casp3-myc | addgene partial sequence | sequence record 64956 | BGH-rev 5'-TAGAAGGCACAGTCGAGG-3'
CATTTAGGTGACACTATAGAATAGGGCCCTCTAGATGCATGCTCGAGCGGCCGCCAGTGTGATGGATATC
TGCAGAATTCCAGCACACTGGCGGCCGTTACTAGTGGATCCTTACAGATCCTCTTCAGAGATGAGTTTCT
GTTCGTGATAAAAATAGAGTTCTTTTGTGAGCATGGAAACAATACATGGAATCTGTTTCTTTGCATGAAA
AGTAGCGTCAAAGGAAAAGGACTCAAATTCTGTTGCCACCTTTCGGTTAACCCGGGTAAGAATGTGCATA
AATTCAAGCTTGTCGGCATACTGTTTCAGCATGGCACAAAGCGACTGGATGAACCAGGAGCCATCCTTTG
AATTTCGCCAAGAATAATAACCAGGTGCTGTGGAGTATGCATACAAGAAGTCGGCCTCCACTGGTATTTT
ATGACACGCCATGTCATCATCAACACCACTGTCTGTCTCAATGCCACAGTCCAGTTCTGTACCACGGCAG
GCCTGAATAATGAAAAGTTTGGGTTTTCCAGTTAGACTTCTACAACGATCCCCTCTGAAAAAGTTTGTTA
TTTTTTTCAGGTCAACAGGTCCATTTGTTCCAAAAATTATTCCTTCTTCACCATGGCTCAGAAGCACACA
AACAAAACTGCTCCTTTTGCTGTGATCTTCTTTAGAAACATCACGCATCAATTCCACAATTTCTTCACGT
GTAAGATCATTTTTATTCCTGACTTCATATTTCAAGTTTCTGAATGTTTCCCTGAGGTTTGCTGCATCGA
CATCTGTACCAGACCGAGATGTCATTCCAGTGCTTTTATGAAAATTCTTATTATTAATTATTATACATAA
ACCCATCTCAGGATAATCCATTTTATAACTGTTGTCCAGGGATATTCCAGAGTCCATTGATTCGCTTCCA
TGTATGATCTTTGGTTCCAAATTTTTAATGGATTTTGAATCCACTGAGTTTTCAGTGTTCTCCATGGTGG
AAT
