>Addgene plasmid #11813 | pcDNA3-Casp3-myc | addgene partial sequence | sequence record 64957 | CMV-F 5'-CGCAAATGGGCGGTAGGCGTG-3'
CTATATAAGCAGAGCTCTCTGGCTAACTAGAGAACCCACTGCTTACTGGCTTATCGAAATTAATACGACT
CACTATAGGGAGACCCAAGCTTGGTACCGAGCTCGGATCCACTAGTAACGGCCGCCAGTGTGCTGGAATT
CCACCATGGAGAACACTGAAAACTCAGTGGATTCAAAATCCATTAAAAATTTGGAACCAAAGATCATACA
TGGAAGCGAATCAATGGACTCTGGAATATCCCTGGACAACAGTTATAAAATGGATTATCCTGAGATGGGT
TTATGTATAATAATTAATAATAAGAATTTTCATAAAAGCACTGGAATGACATCTCGGTCTGGTACAGATG
TCGATGCAGCAAACCTCAGGGAAACATTCAGAAACTTGAAATATGAAGTCAGGAATAAAAATGATCTTAC
ACGTGAAGAAATTGTGGAATTGATGCGTGATGTTTCTAAAGAAGATCACAGCAAAAGGAGCAGTTTTGTT
TGTGTGCTTCTGAGCCATGGTGAAGAAGGAATAATTTTTGGAACAAATGGACCTGTTGACCTGAAAAAAA
TAACAAACTTTTTCAGAGGGGATCGTTGTAGAAGTCTAACTGGAAAACCCAAACTTTTCATTATTCAGGC
CTGCCGTGGTACAGAACTGGACTGTGGCATTGAGACAGACAGTGGTGTTGATGATGACATGGCGTGTCAT
AAAATACCAGTGGAGGCCGACTTCTTGTATGCATACTCCACAGCACCTGGTTATTATTCTTGGCGAAATT
CAAAGGATGGCTCCTGGTTCATCCAGTCGCTTTGTGCCATGCTGAAACAGTATGCCGACAAGCTTGAATT
TATGCACATTCTTACCCGGGTTAACCGAAAGGTGGCAACAGAATTTGAGTCCTTTTCCTTTGACGCTACT
TTTCATGCAAAGAAACAGATTCCATGTATTGTTTCC
